Addgene plasmid #217266: pMV-Tigger2
Purpose: Donor plasmid of Tigger2 Transposon
Depositing lab: Yong E Zhang. Depositing organization: Institute of Zoology, Chinese Academy of Sciences. Publication: Heterologous survey of 130 DNA transposons in human cells highlights their functional divergence and expands the genome engineering toolbox. Zhang T, Tan S, Tang N, Li Y, Zhang C, Sun J, Guo Y, Gao H, Cai Y, Sun W, Wang C, Fu L, Ma H, Wu Y, Hu X, Zhang X, Gee P, Yan W, Zhao Y, Chen Q, Guo B, Wang H, Zhang YE. Cell. 2024 Jul 11;187(14):3741-3760.e30. doi: 10.1016/j.cell.2024.05.007. Epub 2024 Jun 5. PubMed 38843831.
Backbone
  Vector backbone: pMV
  Vector type: Mammalian Expression
Growth in bacteria
  Bacterial resistance: Ampicillin, 100 μg/mL
  Growth temperature: 37°C
  Growth strain: DH5alpha
  Copy number: High Copy
Gene/Insert
  Gene/Insert name: TIRs of Tigger2 transposon
  Species: Synthetic
  Cloning method: Restriction Enzyme; 5′ cloning site Unknown (unknown if destroyed); 3′ cloning site Unknown (unknown if destroyed)
Terms and licenses: Academic/Nonprofit Terms; Industry Terms: Not Available to Industry
How to cite: pMV-Tigger2 was a gift from Yong E Zhang (Addgene plasmid # 217266 ; http://n2t.net/addgene:217266 ; RRID:Addgene_217266)
