[The description below was written by a language model from this plasmid's Addgene catalogue record and pLannotate feature annotations shown in this document.]
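Description:
pMV-Tigger2 is a 5,153 nt transposon donor plasmid built on the pMV backbone and catalogued as a mammalian expression vector. It is maintained in E. coli as a high-copy plasmid through a ColE1/pUC-type origin of replication and is selected with ampicillin via a β-lactamase gene driven by its own bla promoter. A short residual lacZα fragment is also annotated, most likely a remnant of the cloning vector.

The recorded insert is a synthetic version of the terminal inverted repeats (TIRs) of the Tigger2 DNA transposon, the end sequences that a cognate transposase recognises in order to excise the intervening DNA and integrate it into a genome. The automated feature table does not annotate the TIRs themselves, so their exact positions are not given. It does show a single mammalian cassette, which presumably represents the cargo lying between them: a mouse PGK promoter followed by a puromycin N-acetyltransferase coding sequence (annotated as a fragment, ending just short of full length), then EGFP, and a bovine growth hormone polyadenylation signal. The short unannotated gap between PuroR and EGFP suggests the two are co-expressed from one transcript, for example through a linker or self-cleaving peptide, but the record does not state what joins them.

No transposase gene is annotated, consistent with the plasmid's stated role as the donor half of a two-component system, in which the transposase would be supplied separately. Stable integration of the cargo could then be scored by puromycin resistance or EGFP fluorescence. The plasmid comes from a study that surveyed many DNA transposons for activity in human cells as candidate genome engineering tools.
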