Features (pLannotate 1.2.2; 8 found; start..end, strand, type, name):
    118..138     -  CDS            lacZα (fragment): LacZα fragment of β-galactosidase; lacZ fragment
    813..1312    +  promoter       PGK promoter: mouse phosphoglycerate kinase 1 promoter
   1337..1931    +  CDS            PuroR (fragment): puromycin N-acetyltransferase; pac from Streptomyces alboniger; confers resistance to puromycin
   1995..2714    +  CDS            EGFP: the original enhanced GFP (Yang et al., 1996) mammalian codon-optimized
   2742..2966    +  polyA_signal   bGH poly(A) signal: bovine growth hormone polyadenylation signal
   3455..4043    -  rep_origin     ori: high-copy-number ColE1/pMB1/pBR322/pUC origin of replication
   4214..5074    -  CDS            AmpR: β-lactamase; bla; confers resistance to ampicillin, carbenicillin, and related antibiotics
   5075..26      -  promoter       AmpR promoter (across the origin): bla
>Addgene plasmid #217266 | pMV-Tigger2 | addgene full sequence | sequence record 443575 | Addgene NGS Result
AAAAATAAACAAATAGGGGTTCCGCGCACATTTCCCCGAAAAGTGCCACCTGACGTCTAAGAAACCATTA
TTATCATGACATTAACCTATAAAAATAGGCGTATCACGAGGCCCTTTCGTTGTAAAACGACGGCCAGTCG
AACCACGCAATGCGTCTCGATCCGCAGTGTCTTGCGTCTCTCAATTGTACAGTTGACCCTTGAACAACAC
GGGTTTGAACTGCGCGGGTCCACTTATACGCGGATTTTTTTCAATAAATATATTGGAAAATTTTTTGGAG
ATTTGCGACAATTTGAAAAAACTCGCAGACGAACCGCGTAGCCTAGAAATATCGAAAAAATTAAGAAAAA
GTTAGGTATGTCATGAATGCATAAAATATATGTAGATACTAGTCTATTTTATCATTTACTACCATAAAAT
ATACACAAATCTATTATAAAAAGTTAAAATTTATCAAAACTTACGCACACACTTACAGACCGTACATGGC
GCCATTCGCAGTCGAGAGAAATGTAAACAAACGTAAAGATGCAGTATTAAATCATAACTGCATAAAATTA
ACTGTAGTACATACTGTACTACTGTAATAATTTCGTAGCCACCTCCTGTTGCTATTGCGGTGAGCTCAAG
TGTTGCGAGTATCCGCTTAAAACGCCGTGTGACGCTAATCATCTCCGCGTGAGCAGTTCGTCTCTCCAGT
AAATTGCGTATCGCAGTAAAAAGTGATCTCTCGCGGTTCTCGCGTATTTTTCATCGTGTTTAGTGCAATA
CCGTAAACCTTGAATAACACCACCGGTGCTAGCAATTCTACCGGGTAGGGGAGGCGCTTTTCCCAAGGCA
GTCTGGAGCATGCGCTTTAGCAGCCCCGCTGGGCACTTGGCGCTACACAAGTGGCCTCTGGCCTCGCACA
CATTCCACATCCACCGGTAGGCGCCAACCGGCTCCGTTCTTTGGTGGCCCCTTCGCGCCACCTTCTACTC
CTCCCCTAGTCAGGAAGTTCCCCCCCGCCCCGCAGCTCGCGTCGTGCAGGACGTGACAAATGGAAGTAGC
ACGTCTCACTAGTCTCGTGCAGATGGACAGCACCGCTGAGCAATGGAAGCGGGTAGGCCTTTGGGGCAGC
GGCCAATAGCAGCTTTGCTCCTTCGCTTTCTGGGCTCAGAGGCTGGGAAGGGGTGGGTCCGGGGGCGGGC
TCAGGGGCGGGCTCAGGGGCGGGGCGGGCGCCCGAAGGTCCTCCGGAGGCCCGGCATTCTGCACGCTTCA
AAAGCGCACGTCTGCCGCGCTGTTCTCCTCTTCCTCATCTCCGGGCCTTTCGACCTGCAGCCAACGCCAC
CATGGGGACCGAGTACAAGCCCACGGTGCGCCTCGCCACCCGCGACGACGTCCCCCGGGCCGTACGCACC
CTCGCCGCCGCGTTCGCCGACTACCCCGCCACGCGCCACACCGTCGACCCGGACCGCCACATCGAGCGGG
TCACCGAGCTGCAAGAACTCTTCCTCACGCGCGTCGGGCTCGACATCGGCAAGGTGTGGGTCGCGGACGA
CGGCGCCGCGGTGGCGGTCTGGACCACGCCGGAGAGCGTCGAAGCGGGGGCGGTGTTCGCCGAGATCGGC
CCGCGCATGGCCGAGTTGAGCGGTTCCCGGCTGGCCGCGCAGCAACAGATGGAAGGCCTCCTGGCGCCGC
ACCGGCCCAAGGAGCCCGCGTGGTTCCTGGCCACCGTCGGCGTCTCGCCCGACCACCAGGGCAAGGGTCT
GGGCAGCGCCGTCGTGCTCCCCGGAGTGGAGGCGGCCGAGCGCGCCGGGGTGCCCGCCTTCCTGGAGACC
TCCGCGCCCCGCAACCTCCCCTTCTACGAGCGGCTCGGCTTCACCGTCACCGCCGACGTCGAGGTGCCCG
AAGGACCGCGCACCTGGTGCATGACCCGCAAGCCCGGTGCCATCGATGCCACTAACTTCTCCCTGTTGAA
ACAAGCAGGGGATGTCGAAGAGAATCCCGGGCCAATGGTGAGCAAGGGCGAGGAGCTGTTCACCGGGGTG
GTGCCCATCCTGGTCGAGCTGGACGGCGACGTAAACGGCCACAAGTTCAGCGTGTCCGGCGAGGGCGAGG
GCGATGCCACCTACGGCAAGCTGACCCTGAAGTTCATCTGCACCACCGGCAAGCTGCCCGTGCCCTGGCC
CACCCTCGTGACCACCCTGACCTACGGCGTGCAGTGCTTCAGCCGCTACCCCGACCACATGAAGCAGCAC
GACTTCTTCAAGTCCGCCATGCCCGAAGGCTACGTCCAGGAGCGCACCATCTTCTTCAAGGACGACGGCA
ACTACAAGACCCGCGCCGAGGTGAAGTTCGAGGGCGACACCCTGGTGAACCGCATCGAGCTGAAGGGCAT
CGACTTCAAGGAGGACGGCAACATCCTGGGGCACAAGCTGGAGTACAACTACAACAGCCACAACGTCTAT
ATCATGGCCGACAAGCAGAAGAACGGCATCAAGGTGAACTTCAAGATCCGCCACAACATCGAGGACGGCA
GCGTGCAGCTCGCCGACCACTACCAGCAGAACACCCCCATCGGCGACGGCCCCGTGCTGCTGCCCGACAA
CCACTACCTGAGCACCCAGTCCGCCCTGAGCAAAGACCCCAACGAGAAGCGCGATCACATGGTCCTGCTG
GAGTTCGTGACCGCCGCCGGGATCACTCTCGGCATGGACGAGCTGTACAAGTAATTAATTAAGCTCGCTG
ATCAGCCTCGACTGTGCCTTCTAGTTGCCAGCCATCTGTTGTTTGCCCCTCCCCCGTGCCTTCCTTGACC
CTGGAAGGTGCCACTCCCACTGTCCTTTCCTAATAAAATGAGGAAATTGCATCGCATTGTCTGAGTAGGT
GTCATTCTATTCTGGGGGGTGGGGTGGGGCAGGACAGCAAGGGGGAGGATTGGGAAGACAATAGCAGGCA
TGCTGGGGATGCGGTGGGCTCTATGGCTTCTGAGGCGCGCCCTCGAGTTTTCTTAATAACATTTTCTTTT
CTCTAGCTTACTTTATTGTAAGAATACAGTATATAATACATATAACATACAAAATATGTGTTAATCGACT
GTTTATGTTATCGGTAAGGCTTCCGGTCAACAGTAGGCTATTAGTAGTTAAGTTTTGGGGGAGTCAAAAG
TTATACGCGGATTTTCGACTGCGCGGGGGGTCGGCGCCCCTAACCCCCGCGTTGTTCAAGGGTCAACTGT
AGGGCCCAGAGACGGAGTCACTGCCAACCGAGACGGTCATAGATGTTTCCTGTGTGCCGCTTCCTCGCTC
ACTGACTCGCTGCGCTCGGTCGTTCGGCTGCGGCGAGCGGTATCAGCTCACTCAAAGGCGGTAATACGGT
TACCCACAGAATCAGGGGATAACGCAGGAAAGAACATGTGAGCAAAAGGCCAGCAAAAGGCCAGGAACCG
TAAAAAGGCCGCGTTGCTGGCGTTTTTCCATAGGCTCCGCCCCCCTGACGAGCATCACAAAAATCGACGC
TCAAGTCAGAGGTGGCGAAACCCGACAGGACTATAAAGATACCAGGCGTTTCCCCCTGGAAGCTCCCTCG
TGCGCTCTCCTGTTCCGACCCTGCCGCTTACCGGATACCTGTCCGCCTTTCTCCCTTCGGGAAGCGTGGC
GCTTTCTCATAGCTCACGCTGTAGGTATCTCAGTTCGGTGTAGGTCGTTCGCTCCAAGCTGGGCTGTGTG
CACGAACCCCCCGTTCAGCCCGACCGCTGCGCCTTATCCGGTAACTATCGTCTTGAGTCCAACCCGGTAA
GACACGACTTATCGCCACTGGCAGCAGCCACTGGTAACAGGATTAGCAGAGCGAGGTATGTAGGCGGTGC
TACAGAGTTCTTGAAGTGGTGGCCTAACTACGGCTACACTAGAAGAACAGTATTTGGTATCTGCGCTCTG
CTGAAGCCAGTTACCTTCGGAAAAAGAGTTGGTAGCTCTTGATCCGGCAAACAAACCACCGCTGGTAGCG
GTGGTTTTTTTGTTTGCAAGCAGCAGATTACGCGCAGAAAAAAAGGATCTCAAGAAGATCCTTTGATCTT
TTCTACGGGGTCTGACGCTCAGTGGAACGAAAACTCACGTTAAGGGATTTTGGTCATGAGATTATCAAAA
AGGATCTTCACCTAGATCCTTTTAAATTAAAAATGAAGTTTTAAATCAATCTAAAGTATATATGAGTAAA
CTTGGTCTGACAGTTACCAATGCTTAATCAGTGAGGCACCTATCTCAGCGATCTGTCTCTTTCGTTCATC
CATAGTTGCCTGACTCCCCGTCGTGTAGATAACTACGATACGGGAGGGCTTACCATCTGGCCCCAGTGCT
GCAATAATACCGCGGGACCCACGCTCACCGGCTCCAGATTTATCAGCAATAAACCAGCCAGCCGGAAGGG
CCGAGCGCAGAAGTGGTCCTGCAACTTTATCCGCCTCCATCCAGTCTATTAATTGTTGCCGGGAAGCTAG
AGTAAGTAGTTCGCCAGTTAATAGTTTGCGCAACGTTGTTGCCATCGCTACAGGCATCGTGGTATCACGC
TCGTCGTTTGGTATGGCTTCATTCAGCTCCGGTTCCCAACGATCAAGGCGAGTTACATGATCCCCCATGT
TGCGCAAAAAAGCGGTTAGCTCCTTCGGTCCTCCGATCGTTGTCAGAAGTAAGTTGGCCGCCGTGTTATC
ACTCATGGTTATGGCAGCACTACATAATTCTCTTACTGTCATGCCATCCGTAAGATGCTTTTCTGTGACT
GGTGAGTACTCAACCAAGTCATTCTGAGAATAGTGTATGCGGCGACCGAGTTGCTCTTGCCCGGCGTCAA
TACGGGATAATACCGCGCCACATAGCAGAACTTTAAAAGTGCTCATCATTGGAAAACGTTCTTCGGGGCG
AAAACTCTCAAGGATCTTACCGCTGTTGAGATCCAGTTCGATGTAACCCACTCGTGCACCCAACTGATCT
TCAGCATCTTTTACTTTCACCAGCGTTTCTGGGTGAGCAAAAACAGGAAGGCAAAATGCCGCAAAAAAGG
GAATAAGGGCGACACGGAAATGTTGAATACTCATACTCTTCCTTTTTCAATATTATTGAAGCATTTATCA
GGGTTATTGTCTCATGAGCGGATACATATTTGAATGTATTTAG
